>Addgene plasmid #145163 | pcDNA3-sACE2(WT)-Fc(IgG1) | addgene partial sequence | sequence record 288237 | BGH-rev 5'-TAGAAGGCACAGTCGAGG-3'
CTAGACTCGAGTTATCATTTACCCGGAGACAGGGAGAGGCTCTTCTGCGTGTAGTGGTTGTGCAGAGCCT
CGTGCATCACGGAGCATGAGAAGACGTTCCCCTGCTGCCACCTGCTCTTGTCCACGGTGAGCTTGCTGTA
GAGGAAGAAGGAGCCGTCGGAGTCCAGCACGGGAGGCGTGGTCTTGTAGTTGTTCTCCGGCTGCCCATTG
CTCTCCCACTCCACGGCGATGTCGCTGGGATAGAAGCCTTTGACCAGGCAGGTCAGGCTGACCTGGTTCT
TGGTCATCTCCTCCCGGGATGGGGGCAGGGTGTACACCTGTGGTTCTCGGGGCTGCCCTTTGGCTTTGGA
GATGGTTTTCTCGATGGGGGCTGGGAGGGCTTTGTTGGAGACCTTGCACTTGTACTCCTTGCCATTCAGC
CAGTCCTGGTGCAGGACGGTGAGGACGCTGACCACACGGTACGTGCTGTTGTACTGCTCCTCCCGCGGCT
TTGTCTTGGCATTATGCACCTCCACGCCGTCCACGTACCAGTTGAACTTGACCTCAGGGTCTTCGTGGCT
CACGTCCACCACCACGCATGTGACCTCAGGGGTCCGGGAGATCATGAGGGTGTCCTTGGG
