>Addgene plasmid #145163 | pcDNA3-sACE2(WT)-Fc(IgG1) | addgene partial sequence | sequence record 291841 | T7 5'-TAATACGACTCACTATAGGG-3'
AGCTCTTCCTGGCTCCTTCTCAGCCTTGTTGCTGTAACTGCTGCTCAGTCCACCATTGAGGAACAGGCCA
AGACATTTTTGGACAAGTTTAACCACGAAGCCGAAGACCTGTTCTATCAAAGTTCACTTGCTTCTTGGAA
TTATAACACCAATATTACTGAAGAGAATGTCCAAAACATGAATAATGCTGGGGACAAATGGTCTGCCTTT
TTAAAGGAACAGTCCACACTTGCCCAAATGTATCCACTACAAGAAATTCAGAATCTCACAGTCAAGCTTC
AGCTGCAGGCTCTTCAGCAAAATGGGTCTTCAGTGCTCTCAGAAGACAAGAGCAAACGGTTGAACACAAT
TCTAAATACAATGAGCACCATCTACAGTACTGGAAAAGTTTGTAACCCAGATAATCCACAAGAATGCTTA
TTACTTGAACCAGGTTTGAATGAAATAATGGCAAACAGTTTAGACTACAATGAGAGGCTCTGGGCTTGGG
AAAGCTGGAGATCTGAGGTCGGCAAGCAGCTGAGGCCATTATATGAAGAGTATGTGGTCTTGAAAAATGA
GATGGCAAGAGCAAATCATTATGAGGACTATGGGGATTATTGGAGAGGAGACTATGAAGTAAATGGGGTA
GATGGCTATGACTACAGCCGCGGCCAGTTGATTGAAGATGTGGAACATACCTTTGAAGAGATTAAACCAT
TATATGAACATCTTCATGCCTATGTGAGGGCAAAGTTGATGAATGCCTATCCTTCCTATATCAGTCCAAT
TGGATGCCTCCCTGCTCATTTGCTTGGTGATATGT
