[The description below was written by a language model from this plasmid's Addgene catalogue record.]
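Description:
pcDNA3-sACE2(WT)-Fc(IgG1) is a mammalian expression plasmid built on the Invitrogen pcDNA3.1(+) backbone, with a total size of about 7.9 kb. It is propagated in E. coli as a high-copy plasmid under ampicillin selection. It also carries the backbone's neomycin resistance marker, so stably transfected mammalian cells can be selected with G418. No feature table accompanies the record, so other backbone elements are not itemised. The use of a BGH reverse sequencing primer is consistent with the bovine growth hormone polyadenylation signal that normally lies downstream of the cloning site in this vector family.

The roughly 2.6 kb insert, cloned between NheI and XhoI sites that both remain intact, is driven by the strong constitutive CMV promoter. It encodes the wild-type extracellular, soluble protease domain of human angiotensin-converting enzyme 2 (ACE2, residues M1 to D615). Because the transmembrane and cytoplasmic regions are absent and the coding sequence starts at the native first residue, the protein is expected to be secreted rather than anchored in the membrane. Its C terminus is fused to the Fc region of human IgG1, a partner that generally dimerises the fusion and allows capture on Protein A or G.

The stated purpose is production of a soluble ACE2-Fc fusion in mammalian cells. The associated publication concerns engineering human ACE2 to optimise binding to the SARS-CoV-2 spike protein. In that context this wild-type construct plausibly serves as the reference soluble receptor against which engineered variants are compared, although the record does not state this explicitly.
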