Addgene plasmid #145163: pcDNA3-sACE2(WT)-Fc(IgG1)
Purpose: Mammalian expression plasmid for soluble ACE2-Fc fusion (IgG1)
Depositing lab: Erik Procko. Depositing organization: University of Illinois at Urbana-Champaign. Publication: Engineering human ACE2 to optimize binding to the spike protein of SARS coronavirus 2. Chan KK, Dorosky D, Sharma P, Abbasi SA, Dye JM, Kranz DM, Herbert AS, Procko E. Science. 2020 Sep 4;369(6508):1261-1265. doi: 10.1126/science.abc0870. Epub 2020 Aug 4. PubMed 32753553.
Backbone
  Vector backbone: pcDNA3.1(+)
  Backbone manufacturer: Invitrogen
  Backbone size w/o insert (bp): 5332
  Total vector size (bp): 7888
  Vector type: Mammalian Expression
  Selectable markers: Neomycin (select with G418)
Growth in bacteria
  Bacterial resistance: Ampicillin, 100 μg/mL
  Growth temperature: 37°C
  Growth strain: DH5alpha
  Copy number: High Copy
Gene/Insert
  Gene/Insert name: Angiotensin-converting enzyme 2 (alt names: ACE2; peptidyl-dipeptidase A)
  Species: H. sapiens (human)
  Insert size (bp): 2556
  Mutation: Extracellular, soluble protease domain (a.a. M1-D615)
  GenBank ID: NM_021804.1
  Entrez Gene: ACE2 (a.k.a. ACEH)
  Promoter: CMV
  Tag / fusion protein: Fc region of human IgG1 (C terminal on insert)
  Cloning method: Restriction Enzyme; 5′ cloning site NheI (not destroyed); 3′ cloning site XhoI (not destroyed)
  Sequencing primers: 5′ CMV-fwd; 3′ BGH-rev
Terms and licenses: Academic/Nonprofit Terms; Industry Terms: Not Available to Industry
Depositor comments: Please visit https://www.biorxiv.org/content/10.1101/2020.03.16.994236v1 for BioRxiv preprint.
How to cite: pcDNA3-sACE2(WT)-Fc(IgG1) was a gift from Erik Procko (Addgene plasmid # 145163 ; http://n2t.net/addgene:145163 ; RRID:Addgene_145163)
