LOCUS       Exported 7891 bp ds-DNA circular SYN 12-MAY-2021
DEFINITION  Mammalian expression plasmid for soluble ACE2-Fc fusion (IgG1).
ACCESSION   .
VERSION     .
KEYWORDS    pcDNA3-sACE2(WT)-Fc(IgG1)
SOURCE      synthetic DNA construct
  ORGANISM  synthetic DNA construct
REFERENCE   1 (bases 1 to 7891)
  AUTHORS   Chan KK, Dorosky D, Sharma P, Abbasi SA, Dye JM, Kranz DM, Herbert
            AS, Procko E
  TITLE     Engineering human ACE2 to optimize binding to the spike protein of
            SARS coronavirus 2.
  JOURNAL   Science. 2020 Sep 4;369(6508):1261-1265. doi:
            10.1126/science.abc0870. Epub 2020 Aug 4.
  PUBMED    32753553
REFERENCE   2 (bases 1 to 7891)
  AUTHORS   .
  TITLE     Direct Submission
  JOURNAL   Exported May 12, 2021 from SnapGene Server 1.1.58
            http://www.snapgene.com
FEATURES             Location/Qualifiers
     source          1..7891
                     /organism="synthetic DNA construct"
                     /mol_type="other DNA"
     enhancer        155..534
                     /label=CMV enhancer
                     /note="human cytomegalovirus immediate early enhancer"
     promoter        535..738
                     /label=CMV promoter
                     /note="human cytomegalovirus (CMV) immediate early
                     promoter"
     primer_bind     689..709
                     /label=CMV-F
                     /note="Human CMV immediate early promoter, forward primer"
     primer_bind     783..802
                     /label=T7
                     /note="T7 promoter, forward primer"
     promoter        783..801
                     /label=T7 promoter
                     /note="promoter for bacteriophage T7 RNA polymerase"
     primer_bind     complement(3402..3419)
                     /label=BGH-rev
                     /note="Bovine growth hormone terminator, reverse primer.
                     Also called BGH reverse"
     polyA_signal    3408..3632
                     /label=bGH poly(A) signal
                     /note="bovine growth hormone polyadenylation signal"
     rep_origin      3678..4106
                     /direction=RIGHT
                     /label=f1 ori
                     /note="f1 bacteriophage origin of replication; arrow
                     indicates direction of (+) strand synthesis"
     primer_bind     complement(3765..3784)
                     /label=F1ori-R
                     /note="F1 origin, reverse primer"
     primer_bind     3975..3996
                     /label=F1ori-F
                     /note="F1 origin, forward primer"
     primer_bind     complement(4115..4135)
                     /label=pBABE 3'
                     /note="SV40 enhancer, reverse primer for pBABE vectors"
     promoter        4120..4449
                     /label=SV40 promoter
                     /note="SV40 enhancer and early promoter"
     rep_origin      4300..4435
                     /label=SV40 ori
                     /note="SV40 origin of replication"
     primer_bind     4362..4381
                     /label=SV40pro-F
                     /note="SV40 promoter/origin, forward primer"
     CDS             4516..5310
                     /codon_start=1
                     /gene="aph(3')-II (or nptII)"
                     /product="aminoglycoside phosphotransferase from Tn5"
                     /label=NeoR/KanR
                     /note="confers resistance to neomycin, kanamycin, and G418
                     (Geneticin(R))"
                     /translation="MIEQDGLHAGSPAAWVERLFGYDWAQQTIGCSDAAVFRLSAQGRP
                     VLFVKTDLSGALNELQDEAARLSWLATTGVPCAAVLDVVTEAGRDWLLLGEVPGQDLLS
                     SHLAPAEKVSIMADAMRRLHTLDPATCPFDHQAKHRIERARTRMEAGLVDQDDLDEEHQ
                     GLAPAELFARLKARMPDGEDLVVTHGDACLPNIMVENGRFSGFIDCGRLGVADRYQDIA
                     LATRDIAEELGGEWADRFLVLYGIAAPDSQRIAFYRLLDEFF"
     primer_bind     complement(4570..4589)
                     /label=Neo-R
                     /note="Neomycin resistance gene, reverse primer"
     primer_bind     5180..5199
                     /label=Neo-F
                     /note="Neomycin resistance gene, forward primer"
     polyA_signal    5484..5605
                     /label=SV40 poly(A) signal
                     /note="SV40 polyadenylation signal"
     primer_bind     complement(5521..5540)
                     /label=SV40pA-R
                     /note="SV40 polyA, reverse primer"
     primer_bind     5575..5594
                     /label=EBV-rev
                     /note="SV40 polyA terminator, reverse primer"
     primer_bind     complement(5654..5670)
                     /label=M13 rev
                     /note="common sequencing primer, one of multiple similar
                     variants"
     primer_bind     complement(5654..5670)
                     /label=M13 Reverse
                     /note="In lacZ gene. Also called M13-rev"
     primer_bind     complement(5667..5689)
                     /label=M13/pUC Reverse
                     /note="In lacZ gene"
     protein_bind    5678..5694
                     /label=lac operator
                     /bound_moiety="lac repressor encoded by lacI"
                     /note="The lac repressor binds to the lac operator to
                     inhibit transcription in E. coli. This inhibition can be
                     relieved by adding lactose or
                     isopropyl-beta-D-thiogalactopyranoside (IPTG)."
     promoter        complement(5702..5732)
                     /label=lac promoter
                     /note="promoter for the E. coli lac operon"
     protein_bind    5747..5768
                     /label=CAP binding site
                     /bound_moiety="E. coli catabolite activator protein"
                     /note="CAP binding activates transcription in the presence
                     of cAMP."
     primer_bind     complement(5885..5902)
                     /label=L4440
                     /note="L4440 vector, forward primer"
     rep_origin      complement(6056..6644)
                     /direction=LEFT
                     /label=ori
                     /note="high-copy-number ColE1/pMB1/pBR322/pUC origin of
                     replication"
     primer_bind     complement(6136..6155)
                     /label=pBR322ori-F
                     /note="pBR322 origin, forward primer"
     CDS             complement(6815..7675)
                     /codon_start=1
                     /gene="bla"
                     /product="beta-lactamase"
                     /label=AmpR
                     /note="confers resistance to ampicillin, carbenicillin, and
                     related antibiotics"
                     /translation="MSIQHFRVALIPFFAAFCLPVFAHPETLVKVKDAEDQLGARVGYI
                     ELDLNSGKILESFRPEERFPMMSTFKVLLCGAVLSRIDAGQEQLGRRIHYSQNDLVEYS
                     PVTEKHLTDGMTVRELCSAAITMSDNTAANLLLTTIGGPKELTAFLHNMGDHVTRLDRW
                     EPELNEAIPNDERDTTMPVAMATTLRKLLTGELLTLASRQQLIDWMEADKVAGPLLRSA
                     LPAGWFIADKSGAGERGSRGIIAALGPDGKPSRIVVIYTTGSQATMDERNRQIAEIGAS
                     LIKHW"
     primer_bind     7438..7457
                     /label=Amp-R
                     /note="Ampicillin resistance gene, reverse primer"
     promoter        complement(7676..7780)
                     /gene="bla"
                     /label=AmpR promoter
     primer_bind     complement(7855..7874)
                     /label=pRS-marker
                     /note="pRS vectors, use to sequence yeast selectable
                     marker"
ORIGIN
        1 ctgctccctg cttgtgtgtt ggaggtcgct gagtagtgcg cgagcaaaat ttaagctaca
       61 acaaggcaag gcttgaccga caattgcatg aagaatctgc ttagggttag gcgttttgcg
      121 ctgcttcgcg atgtacgggc cagatatacg cgttgacatt gattattgac tagttattaa
      181 tagtaatcaa ttacggggtc attagttcat agcccatata tggagttccg cgttacataa
      241 cttacggtaa atggcccgcc tggctgaccg cccaacgacc cccgcccatt gacgtcaata
      301 atgacgtatg ttcccatagt aacgccaata gggactttcc attgacgtca atgggtggag
      361 tatttacggt aaactgccca cttggcagta catcaagtgt atcatatgcc aagtacgccc
      421 cctattgacg tcaatgacgg taaatggccc gcctggcatt atgcccagta catgacctta
      481 tgggactttc ctacttggca gtacatctac gtattagtca tcgctattac catggtgatg
      541 cggttttggc agtacatcaa tgggcgtgga tagcggtttg actcacgggg atttccaagt
      601 ctccacccca ttgacgtcaa tgggagtttg ttttggcacc aaaatcaacg ggactttcca
      661 aaatgtcgta acaactccgc cccattgacg caaatgggcg gtaggcgtgt acggtgggag
      721 gtctatataa gcagagctct ctggctaact agagaaccca ctgcttactg gcttatcgaa
      781 attaatacga ctcactatag ggagacccaa gctggctagc gccaccatgt caagctcttc
      841 ctggctcctt ctcagccttg ttgctgtaac tgctgctcag tccaccattg aggaacaggc
      901 caagacattt ttggacaagt ttaaccacga agccgaagac ctgttctatc aaagttcact
      961 tgcttcttgg aattataaca ccaatattac tgaagagaat gtccaaaaca tgaataatgc
     1021 tggggacaaa tggtctgcct ttttaaagga acagtccaca cttgcccaaa tgtatccact
     1081 acaagaaatt cagaatctca cagtcaagct tcagctgcag gctcttcagc aaaatgggtc
     1141 ttcagtgctc tcagaagaca agagcaaacg gttgaacaca attctaaata caatgagcac
     1201 catctacagt actggaaaag tttgtaaccc agataatcca caagaatgct tattacttga
     1261 accaggtttg aatgaaataa tggcaaacag tttagactac aatgagaggc tctgggcttg
     1321 ggaaagctgg agatctgagg tcggcaagca gctgaggcca ttatatgaag agtatgtggt
     1381 cttgaaaaat gagatggcaa gagcaaatca ttatgaggac tatggggatt attggagagg
     1441 agactatgaa gtaaatgggg tagatggcta tgactacagc cgcggccagt tgattgaaga
     1501 tgtggaacat acctttgaag agattaaacc attatatgaa catcttcatg cctatgtgag
     1561 ggcaaagttg atgaatgcct atccttccta tatcagtcca attggatgcc tccctgctca
     1621 tttgcttggt gatatgtggg gtagattttg gacaaatctg tactctttga cagttccctt
     1681 tggacagaaa ccaaacatag atgttactga tgcaatggtg gaccaggcct gggatgcaca
     1741 gagaatattc aaggaggccg agaagttctt tgtatctgtt ggtcttccta atatgactca
     1801 aggattctgg gaaaattcca tgctaacgga cccaggaaat gttcagaaag cagtctgcca
     1861 tcccacagct tgggacctgg ggaagggcga cttcaggatt cttatgtgca caaaggtgac
     1921 aatggacgac ttcctgacag ctcatcatga gatggggcat atccagtatg atatggcata
     1981 tgctgcacaa ccttttctgc taagaaatgg agctaatgaa ggattccatg aagctgttgg
     2041 ggaaatcatg tcactttctg cagccacacc taagcattta aaatccattg gtcttctgtc
     2101 acccgatttt caagaagaca atgaaacaga aataaacttc ctgctcaaac aagcactcac
     2161 gattgttggg actctgccat ttacttacat gttagagaag tggaggtgga tggtctttaa
     2221 aggggaaatt cccaaagacc agtggatgaa aaagtggtgg gagatgaagc gagagatagt
     2281 tggggtggtg gaacctgtgc cccatgatga aacatactgt gaccccgcat ctctgttcca
     2341 tgtttctaat gattactcat tcattcgata ttacacaagg accctttacc aattccagtt
     2401 tcaagaagca ctttgtcaag cagctaaaca tgaaggccct ctgcacaaat gtgacatctc
     2461 aaactctaca gaagctggac agaaactgtt caatatgctg aggcttggaa aatcagaacc
     2521 ctggacccta gcattggaaa atgttgtagg agcaaagaac atgaatgtaa ggccactgct
     2581 caactacttt gagcccttat ttacctggct gaaagaccag aacaagaatt cttttgtggg
     2641 atggagtacc gactggagtc catatgcaga cggatccgac aaaactcaca catgcccacc
     2701 gtgcccagca cctgaactcc tggggggacc gtcagtcttc ctcttccccc caaaacccaa
     2761 ggacaccctc atgatctccc ggacccctga ggtcacatgc gtggtggtgg acgtgagcca
     2821 cgaagaccct gaggtcaagt tcaactggta cgtggacggc gtggaggtgc ataatgccaa
     2881 gacaaagccg cgggaggagc agtacaacag cacgtaccgt gtggtcagcg tcctcaccgt
     2941 cctgcaccag gactggctga atggcaagga gtacaagtgc aaggtctcca acaaagccct
     3001 cccagccccc atcgagaaaa ccatctccaa agccaaaggg cagccccgag aaccacaggt
     3061 gtacaccctg cccccatccc gggaggagat gaccaagaac caggtcagcc tgacctgcct
     3121 ggtcaaaggc ttctatccca gcgacatcgc cgtggagtgg gagagcaatg ggcagccgga
     3181 gaacaactac aagaccacgc ctcccgtgct ggactccgac ggctccttct tcctctacag
     3241 caagctcacc gtggacaaga gcaggtggca gcaggggaac gtcttctcat gctccgtgat
     3301 gcacgaggct ctgcacaacc actacacgca gaagagcctc tccctgtctc cgggtaaatg
     3361 ataactcgag tctagagggc ccgtttaaac ccgctgatca gcctcgactg tgccttctag
     3421 ttgccagcca tctgttgttt gcccctcccc cgtgccttcc ttgaccctgg aaggtgccac
     3481 tcccactgtc ctttcctaat aaaatgagga aattgcatcg cattgtctga gtaggtgtca
     3541 ttctattctg gggggtgggg tggggcagga cagcaagggg gaggattggg aagacaatag
     3601 caggcatgct ggggatgcgg tgggctctat ggcttctgag gcggaaagaa ccagctgggg
     3661 ctctaggggg tatccccnnn nnnnnnnnnn nnnnnnnnnn nnnnnnnnnn nnnnnnnnnn
     3721 nnnnnnnnnn nnnnnnnnnn nnnnnnnnnn nnnnnnnnnn nnnnnnnnnn nnnnnnnnnn
     3781 nnnnnnnnnn nnnnnnnnnn ncnnnnnnnn nnnnnnnnnn nnnnnnnnnn nnnnnnnnnn
     3841 nnnnnnnnnn nnnnnnnnnn nnnnnnnnnn nnnnnnnnnn nnnnnnnnnn nnnannnnnn
     3901 nnnnnnnnnn nnnnnnnnnn nnnnnnnnnn nnnnnnnnnn nnncctttga cgttggagtc
     3961 cacgttcttt aatagtggac tcttgttcca aactggaaca acactcaacc ctatctcggt
     4021 ctattctttt gatttataag ggattttgcc gatttcggcc tattggttaa aaaatgagct
     4081 gatttaacaa aaatttaacg cgaattaatt ctgtggaatg tgtgtcagtt agggtgtgga
     4141 aagtccccag gctccccagc aggcagaagt atgcaaagca tgcatctcaa ttagtcagca
     4201 accaggtgtg gaaagtcccc aggctcccca gcaggcagaa gtatgcaaag catgcatctc
     4261 aattagtcag caaccatagt cccgccccta actccgccca tcccgcccct aactccgccc
     4321 agttccgccc attctccgcc ccatggctga ctaatttttt ttatttatgc agaggccgag
     4381 gccgcctctg cctctgagct attccagaag tagtgaggag gcttttttgg aggcctaggc
     4441 ttttgcaaaa agctcccggg agcttgtata tccattttcg gatctgatca agagacagga
     4501 tgaggatcgt ttcgcatgat tgaacaagat ggattgcacg caggttctcc ggccgcttgg
     4561 gtggagaggc tattcggcta tgactgggca caacagacaa tcggctgctc tgatgccgcc
     4621 gtgttccggc tgtcagcgca ggggcgcccg gttctttttg tcaagaccga cctgtccggt
     4681 gccctgaatg aactgcagga cgaggcagcg cggctatcgt ggctggccac gacgggcgtt
     4741 ccttgcgcag ctgtgctcga cgttgtcact gaagcgggaa gggactggct gctattgggc
     4801 gaagtgccgg ggcaggatct cctgtcatct caccttgctc ctgccgagaa agtatccatc
     4861 atggctgatg caatgcggcg gctgcatacg cttgatccgg ctacctgccc attcgaccac
     4921 caagcgaaac atcgcatcga gcgagcacgt actcggatgg aagccggtct tgtcgatcag
     4981 gatgatctgg acgaagagca tcaggggctc gcgccagccg aactgttcgc caggctcaag
     5041 gcgcgcatgc ccgacggcga ggatctcgtc gtgacccatg gcgatgcctg cttgccgaat
     5101 atcatggtgg aaaatggccg cttttctgga ttcatcgact gtggccggct gggtgtggcg
     5161 gaccgctatc aggacatagc gttggctacc cgtgatattg ctgaagagct tggcggcgaa
     5221 tgggctgacc gcttcctcgt gctttacggt atcgccgctc ccgattcgca gcgcatcgcc
     5281 ttctatcgcc ttcttgacga gttcttctga gcgggactct ggggttcgaa atgaccgacc
     5341 aagcgacgcc caacctgcca tcacgagatt tcgattccac cgccgccttc tatgaaaggt
     5401 tgggcttcgg aatcgttttc cgggacgccg gctggatgat cctccagcgc ggggatctca
     5461 tgctggagtt cttcgcccac cccaacttgt ttattgcagc ttataatggt tacaaataaa
     5521 gcaatagcat cacaaatttc acaaataaag catttttttc actgcattct agttgtggtt
     5581 tgtccaaact catcaatgta tcttatcatg tctgtatacc gtcgacctct agctagagct
     5641 tggcgtaatc atggtcatag ctgtttcctg tgtgaaattg ttatccgctc acaattccac
     5701 acaacatacg agccggaagc ataaagtgta aagcctgggg tgcctaatga gtgagctaac
     5761 tcacattaat tgcgttgcgc tcactgcccg ctttccagtc gggaaacctg tcgtgccagc
     5821 tgcattaatg aatcggccaa cgcgcgggga gaggcggttt gcgtattggg cgctcttccg
     5881 cttcctcgct cactgactcg ctgcgctcgg tcgttcggct gcggcgagcg gtatcagctc
     5941 actcaaaggc ggtaatacgg ttatccacag aatcagggga taacgcagga aagaacatgt
     6001 gagcaaaagg ccagcaaaag gccaggaacc gtaaaaaggc cgcgttgctg gcgtttttcc
     6061 ataggctccg cccccctgac gagcatcaca aaaatcgacg ctcaagtcag aggtggcgaa
     6121 acccgacagg actataaaga taccaggcgt ttccccctgg aagctccctc gtgcgctctc
     6181 ctgttccgac cctgccgctt accggatacc tgtccgcctt tctcccttcg ggaagcgtgg
     6241 cgctttctca tagctcacgc tgtaggtatc tcagttcggt gtaggtcgtt cgctccaagc
     6301 tgggctgtgt gcacgaaccc cccgttcagc ccgaccgctg cgccttatcc ggtaactatc
     6361 gtcttgagtc caacccggta agacacgact tatcgccact ggcagcagcc actggtaaca
     6421 ggattagcag agcgaggtat gtaggcggtg ctacagagtt cttgaagtgg tggcctaact
     6481 acggctacac tagaagaaca gtatttggta tctgcgctct gctgaagcca gttaccttcg
     6541 gaaaaagagt tggtagctct tgatccggca aacaaaccac cgctggtagc ggtggttttt
     6601 ttgtttgcaa gcagcagatt acgcgcagaa aaaaaggatc tcaagaagat cctttgatct
     6661 tttctacggg gtctgacgct cagtggaacg aaaactcacg ttaagggatt ttggtcatga
     6721 gattatcaaa aaggatcttc acctagatcc ttttaaatta aaaatgaagt tttaaatcaa
     6781 tctaaagtat atatgagtaa acttggtctg acagttacca atgcttaatc agtgaggcac
     6841 ctatctcagc gatctgtcta tttcgttcat ccatagttgc ctgactcccc gtcgtgtaga
     6901 taactacgat acgggagggc ttaccatctg gccccagtgc tgcaatgata ccgcgagacc
     6961 cacgctcacc ggctccagat ttatcagcaa taaaccagcc agccggaagg gccgagcgca
     7021 gaagtggtcc tgcaacttta tccgcctcca tccagtctat taattgttgc cgggaagcta
     7081 gagtaagtag ttcgccagtt aatagtttgc gcaacgttgt tgccattgct acaggcatcg
     7141 tggtgtcacg ctcgtcgttt ggtatggctt cattcagctc cggttcccaa cgatcaaggc
     7201 gagttacatg atcccccatg ttgtgcaaaa aagcggttag ctccttcggt cctccgatcg
     7261 ttgtcagaag taagttggcc gcagtgttat cactcatggt tatggcagca ctgcataatt
     7321 ctcttactgt catgccatcc gtaagatgct tttctgtgac tggtgagtac tcaaccaagt
     7381 cattctgaga atagtgtatg cggcgaccga gttgctcttg cccggcgtca atacgggata
     7441 ataccgcgcc acatagcaga actttaaaag tgctcatcat tggaaaacgt tcttcggggc
     7501 gaaaactctc aaggatctta ccgctgttga gatccagttc gatgtaaccc actcgtgcac
     7561 ccaactgatc ttcagcatct tttactttca ccagcgtttc tgggtgagca aaaacaggaa
     7621 ggcaaaatgc cgcaaaaaag ggaataaggg cgacacggaa atgttgaata ctcatactct
     7681 tcctttttca atattattga agcatttatc agggttattg tctcatgagc ggatacatat
     7741 ttgaatgtat ttagaaaaat aaacaaatag gggttccgcg cacatttccc cgaaaagtgc
     7801 cacctgacgt cgacggatcg ggagatctcc cgatccccta tggtgcactc tcagtacaat
     7861 ctgctctgat gccgcatagt taagccagta t
//
